Addgene plasmid #98224: NUDT17 (NUDT17A-c014)
Purpose: Baculovirus expression for structure determination; may not be full ORF
Depositing lab: Nicola Burgess-Brown. Depositing organization: University of Oxford.
Backbone
  Vector backbone: pFB-6HZB
  Vector type: Baculovirus
Growth in bacteria
  Bacterial resistance: Ampicillin, 100 μg/mL
  Growth temperature: 37°C
  Growth strain: DH5alpha
  Copy number: Unknown
Gene/Insert
  Gene/Insert name: NUDT17A (alt names: NUDT17; nudix (nucleoside diphosphate linked moiety X)-type motif 17)
  Species: H. sapiens (human)
  Mutation: pfam00293:NUDIX 93-235
  Entrez Gene: NUDT17
  Promoter: polyhedrin promoter
  Tag / fusion protein: His6-ZBasic-TEV (N terminal on insert)
  Cloning method: Ligation Independent Cloning
  Sequencing primers: 5′ Polyhedrin forward
Terms and licenses: Academic/Nonprofit Terms; Industry Terms: Not Available to Industry
Depositor comments: Baculovirus (Bac to bac). N-terminal His6-ZB-TEV tag. Clone using BseRI and standard Lic extensions. 5LF8: http://www.thesgc.org/structures/5LF8
How to cite: NUDT17 (NUDT17A-c014) was a gift from Nicola Burgess-Brown (Addgene plasmid # 98224 ; http://n2t.net/addgene:98224 ; RRID:Addgene_98224)
