[The description below was written by a language model from this plasmid's Addgene catalogue record and pLannotate feature annotations shown in this document.]
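Description:
NUDT17 (NUDT17A-c014) is a baculovirus transfer (donor) plasmid built on the pFB-6HZB backbone, a pFastBac-type vector for the Bac-to-Bac system, carrying human NUDT17, a nudix-family hydrolase thought to act on nucleoside diphosphate derivatives. In E. coli it is maintained through a high-copy ColE1/pUC-type origin and selected with ampicillin via the β-lactamase gene; an f1 phage origin is also present. The expression cassette, together with a gentamicin acetyltransferase marker driven by the class 1 integron Pc promoter, lies between the Tn7R and Tn7L ends of a mini-Tn7 element. This arrangement allows site-specific transposition of the cassette into a baculovirus shuttle genome (bacmid) in a suitable E. coli host, after which the recombinant bacmid is used to generate virus for insect cell infection.

Expression is controlled by the strong, very late polyhedrin promoter from Autographa californica nucleopolyhedrovirus and terminated by an SV40 polyadenylation signal. The insert was introduced by ligation-independent cloning and is fused at its N terminus to a His6 tag, the Z-basic tag (a positively charged engineered Z domain of staphylococcal protein A that supports cation-exchange purification) and a TEV protease site for tag removal. The annotated NUDT17 coding region spans about 980 nucleotides. The record cautions that the insert may not be the full open reading frame, and it notes the NUDIX domain at residues 93–235. The plasmid was made to produce recombinant protein for structure determination, and the depositor links it to a solved structure.
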