Features (pLannotate 1.2.2; 16 found; start..end, strand, type, name):
      1..92      +  promoter       polyhedrin promoter: polh from Autographa californica; promoter for the baculovirus polyhedrin gene
    181..351     +  CDS            Z-basic tag: Z domain of staphylococcal protein A, engineered to contain multiple positive charges (Hedhammar and Hober, 2007) useful for purifying tagged proteins by cation-exchange chromatography
    379..1362    +  CDS            NUDT17: NUD17_HUMAN - Experimental evidence at protein level: Swiss-Prot protein existence level 1. Probably mediates the hydrolysis of some nucleoside diphosphate derivatives. From Homo sapiens (Human).
   1430..1513    +  CDS            large T antigen (fragment): large T antigen from SV40 (simian virus 40)
   1536..1670    +  polyA_signal   SV40 poly(A) signal: SV40 polyadenylation signal
   1699..1864    -  mobile_element Tn7L: mini-Tn7 element (left end of the Tn7 transposon) Tn7
   2027..2043    +  CDS            lacZα (fragment): LacZα fragment of β-galactosidase; lacZ fragment
   2048..2502    +  rep_origin     f1 ori (sequence partly withheld): f1 bacteriophage origin of replication; arrow indicates direction of (+) strand synthesis
   2528..2632    +  promoter       AmpR promoter: bla
   2633..3493    +  CDS            AmpR: β-lactamase; bla; confers resistance to ampicillin, carbenicillin, and related antibiotics
   3664..4252    +  rep_origin     ori: high-copy-number ColE1/pMB1/pBR322/pUC origin of replication
   4438..4489    -  misc_feature   bom (fragment): basis of mobility region from pBR322
   4557..4781    -  mobile_element Tn7R: mini-Tn7 element (right end of the Tn7 transposon) Tn7
   4848..5381    -  CDS            GmR: gentamycin acetyltransferase; aacC1; confers resistance to gentamycin
   5551..5579    -  promoter       Pc promoter: intI1 (promoter lies within the coding sequence); class 1 integron promoter
   5557..5904    -  CDS            YPR2_ECOLX (fragment): Protein predicted: Swiss-Prot protein existence level 4. From Escherichia coli.
>Addgene plasmid #98224 | NUDT17 (NUDT17A-c014) | addgene full sequence | sequence record 193301 | Addgene NGS Result
ATCATGGAGATAATTAAAATGATAACCATCTCGCAAATAAATAAGTATTTTACTGTTTTCGTAACAGTTT
TGTAATAAAAAAACCTATAAATATTCCGGATTATTCATACCGTCCCACCATCGGGCGCGGATCTCGGTCC
GAAAACCATGGGCCACCATCATCATCATCATTCTTCTGGTGTGGATAACAAGTTCAACAAGGAGCGTCGA
AGAGCTCGCCGTGAAATTCGCCATCTGCCGAACCTGAACCGCGAACAGCGTCGCGCATTTATTCGCAGCC
TGCGCGATGATCCGAGCCAGAGCGCGAACCTGCTGGCGGAAGCGAAGAAGCTGAACGATGCGCAGCCGAA
GGGTACAGAGAACCTGTACTTCCAATCCATGGCTGAAGTGCGTGTTCAACTGCTGCTGTCCCGTCGCCCG
GAAAGCGTGTCGTTTGCTCGTAGCGTTTGTGGTCTGCTGGGTGCGGGCCCGGGTCTGGGCACCTGGCCGA
TTCATTGCAGCCTGAAACGTGGTCGCCTGGTTCTGAGCTCTCGTCCGTTTCCGGGCGCATCTGCTCGTCT
GCCGCTGCAACGTCCGCCGTTTTGTCCGTTCGCAGCACTGGAAGAACGTCCGCGTGTCCCGGGTGCAGAA
CTGCCGACCGATCGTGGTGTGGACCTGGGCGTGGCAGTTATCCTGCAGAGTTCCGATAAAACCGTGCTGC
TGACGCGTCGCGCACGTACGCTGTCAGTCTCGCCGAACCTGTGGGTGCCGCCGGGCGGTCATGTTGAACT
GGAAGAAGAACTGCTGGACGGCGGTCTGCGCGAACTGTGGGAAGAATCAGGTCTGCACCTGCCGCAAGGC
CAGTTCTCGTGGGTTCCGCTGGGTCTGTGGGAAAGTGCATATCCGCCGCGTCTGTCCTGGGGCCTGCCGA
AATATCATCACATTGTGCTGTACCTGCTGGTTATCAGCCAGGAATCTCAGCAACAGCTGCAAGCACGCAT
TCAGCCGAACCCGAATGAAGTTAGTGCTCTGATGTGGCTGACCCCGGATGTTGCAGCTGCAGTCGCAGCA
GCTGAAGACGGTACCGAAACGCCGGGTCTGCTGCCGCAGGATCTGCCGCCGAGCGTCCTGGCAGTGGAAC
TGGAAGAAGACGGTCGTGCCCGCCCGCTGGTTCTGCATATGAGTACCCTGCTGCGTATGATCCCGACGAT
GGCAGAAGATAAAGAACGCGTCTCCACCGGTACGAAATTTGCTCTGAAACTGTGGCTGCAACACCTGGGT
CGTACCCCGCCGCCGTGCAAATCTGCAGCATACCTGGATCCGGGTCCGGCAAAAGAAGAATGGAACATGG
ACCCGCTGCCGCCGAATCAGGGTAGCGGCAAATGACAGTAAAGGTGGATACGGATCCGAATTCGAGCTCC
GTCGACAAGCTTGTCGAGAAGTACTAGAGGATCATAATCAGCCATACCACATTTGTAGAGGTTTTACTTG
CTTTAAAAAACCTCCCACACCTCCCCCTGAACCTGAAACATAAAATGAATGCAATTGTTGTTGTTAACTT
GTTTATTGCAGCTTATAATGGTTACAAATAAAGCAATAGCATCACAAATTTCACAAATAAAGCATTTTTT
TCACTGCATTCTAGTTGTGGTTTGTCCAAACTCATCAATGTATCTTATCATGTCTGGATCTGATCACTGA
TATCGCCTAGGAGATCCGAACCAGATAAGTGAAATCTAGTTCCAAACTATTTTGTCATTTTTAATTTTCG
TATTAGCTTACGACGCTACACCCAGTTCCCATCTATTTTGTCACTCTTCCCTAAATAATCCTTAAAAACT
CCATTTCCACCCCTCCCAGTTCCCAACTATTTTGTCCGCCCACAGCGGGGCATTTTTCTTCCTGTTATGT
TTTTAATCAAACATCCTGCCAACTCCATGTGACAAACCGTCATCTTCGGCTACTTTTTCTCTGTCACAGA
ATGAAAATTTTTCTGTCATCTCTTCGTTATTAATGTTTGTAATTGACTGAATATCAACGCTTATTTGCAG
CCTGAATGGCGAATGGG
[124 nt withheld, positions 2048-2171]
C
[91 nt withheld, positions 2173-2263]
A
[49 nt withheld, positions 2265-2313]
CCTTTGACGTTGGAGTCCACGTTCTT
[37 nt withheld, positions 2340-2376]
ACCCTATCTCGGTCTATTCTTTTGATTTATAAGGGATTTTGCCGATTTCGGCCTATTGGTTAAAAAATGA
GCTGATTTAACAAAAATTTAACGCGAATTTTAACAAAATATTAACGCTTACAATTTAGGTGGCACTTTTC
GGGGAAATGTGCGCGGAACCCCTATTTGTTTATTTTTCTAAATACATTCAAATATGTATCCGCTCATGAG
ACAATAACCCTGATAAATGCTTCAATAATATTGAAAAAGGAAGAGTATGAGTATTCAACATTTCCGTGTC
GCCCTTATTCCCTTTTTTGCGGCATTTTGCCTTCCTGTTTTTGCTCACCCAGAAACGCTGGTGAAAGTAA
AAGATGCTGAAGATCAGTTGGGTGCACGAGTGGGTTACATCGAACTGGATCTCAACAGCGGTAAGATCCT
TGAGAGTTTTCGCCCCGAAGAACGTTTTCCAATGATGAGCACTTTTAAAGTTCTGCTATGTGGCGCGGTA
TTATCCCGTATTGACGCCGGGCAAGAGCAACTCGGTCGCCGCATACACTATTCTCAGAATGACTTGGTTG
AGTACTCACCAGTCACAGAAAAGCATCTTACGGATGGCATGACAGTAAGAGAATTATGCAGTGCTGCCAT
AACCATGAGTGATAACACTGCGGCCAACTTACTTCTGACAACGATCGGAGGACCGAAGGAGCTAACCGCT
TTTTTGCACAACATGGGGGATCATGTAACTCGCCTTGATCGTTGGGAACCGGAGCTGAATGAAGCCATAC
CAAACGACGAGCGTGACACCACGATGCCTGTAGCAATGGCAACAACGTTGCGCAAACTATTAACTGGCGA
ACTACTTACTCTAGCTTCCCGGCAACAATTAATAGACTGGATGGAGGCGGATAAAGTTGCAGGACCACTT
CTGCGCTCGGCCCTTCCGGCTGGCTGGTTTATTGCTGATAAATCTGGAGCCGGTGAGCGTGGGTCTCGCG
GTATCATTGCAGCACTGGGGCCAGATGGTAAGCCCTCCCGTATCGTAGTTATCTACACGACGGGGAGTCA
GGCAACTATGGATGAACGAAATAGACAGATCGCTGAGATAGGTGCCTCACTGATTAAGCATTGGTAACTG
TCAGACCAAGTTTACTCATATATACTTTAGATTGATTTAAAACTTCATTTTTAATTTAAAAGGATCTAGG
TGAAGATCCTTTTTGATAATCTCATGACCAAAATCCCTTAACGTGAGTTTTCGTTCCACTGAGCGTCAGA
CCCCGTAGAAAAGATCAAAGGATCTTCTTGAGATCCTTTTTTTCTGCGCGTAATCTGCTGCTTGCAAACA
AAAAAACCACCGCTACCAGCGGTGGTTTGTTTGCCGGATCAAGAGCTACCAACTCTTTTTCCGAAGGTAA
CTGGCTTCAGCAGAGCGCAGATACCAAATACTGTTCTTCTAGTGTAGCCGTAGTTAGGCCACCACTTCAA
GAACTCTGTAGCACCGCCTACATACCTCGCTCTGCTAATCCTGTTACCAGTGGCTGCTGCCAGTGGCGAT
AAGTCGTGTCTTACCGGGTTGGACTCAAGACGATAGTTACCGGATAAGGCGCAGCGGTCGGGCTGAACGG
GGGGTTCGTGCACACAGCCCAGCTTGGAGCGAACGACCTACACCGAACTGAGATACCTACAGCGTGAGCT
ATGAGAAAGCGCCACGCTTCCCGAAGGGAGAAAGGCGGACAGGTATCCGGTAAGCGGCAGGGTCGGAACA
GGAGAGCGCACGAGGGAGCTTCCAGGGGGAAACGCCTGGTATCTTTATAGTCCTGTCGGGTTTCGCCACC
TCTGACTTGAGCGTCGATTTTTGTGATGCTCGTCAGGGGGGCGGAGCCTATGGAAAAACGCCAGCAACGC
GGCCTTTTTACGGTTCCTGGCCTTTTGCTGGCCTTTTGCTCACATGTTCTTTCCTGCGTTATCCCCTGAT
TCTGTGGATAACCGTATTACCGCCTTTGAGTGAGCTGATACCGCTCGCCGCAGCCGAACGACCGAGCGCA
GCGAGTCAGTGAGCGAGGAAGCGGAAGAGCGCCTGATGCGGTATTTTCTCCTTACGCATCTGTGCGGTAT
TTCACACCGCATAGACCAGCCGCGTAACCTGGCAAAATCGGTTACGGTTGAGTAATAAATGGATGCCCTG
CGTAAGCGGGTGTGGGCGGACAATAAAGTCTTAAACTGAACAAAATAGATCTAAACTATGACAATAAAGT
CTTAAACTAGACAGAATAGTTGTAAACTGAAATCAGTCCAGTTATGCTGTGAAAAAGCATACTGGACTTT
TGTTATGGCTAAAGCAAACTCTTCATTTTCTGAAGTGCAAATTGCCCGTCGTATTAAAGAGGGGCGTGGC
CAAGGGCATGGTAAAGACTATATTCGCGGCGTTGTGACAATTTACCGAACAACTCCGCGGCCGGGAAGCC
GATCTCGGCTTGAACGAATTGTTAGGTGGCGGTACTTGGGTCGATATCAAAGTGCATCACTTCTTCCCGT
ATGCCCAACTTTGTATAGAGAGCCACTGCGGGATCGTCACCGTAATCTGCTTGCACGTAGATCACATAAG
CACCAAGCGCGTTGGCCTCATGCTTGAGCAGATTGATGAGCGCGGTGGCAATGCCCTGCCTCCGGTGCTC
GCCGGAGACTGCGAGATCATAGATATAGATCTCACTACGCGGCTGCTCAAACTTGGGCAGAACGTAAGCC
GCGAGAGCGCCAACAACCGCTTCTTGGTCGAAGGCAGCAAGCGCGATGAATGTCTTACTACGGAGCAAGT
TCCCGAGGTAATCGGAGTCCGGCTGATGTTGGGAGTAGGTGGCTACGTCTCCGAACTCACGACCGAAAAG
ATCAAGAGCAGCCCGCATGGATTTGACTTGGTCAGGGCCGAGCCTACATGTGCGAATGATGCCCATACTT
GAGCCACCTAACTTTGTTTTAGGGCGACTGCCCTGCTGCGTAACATCGTTGCTGCTCCATAACATCAAAC
ATCGACCCACGGCGTAACGCGCTTGCTGCTTGGATGCCCGAGGCATAGACTGTACAAAAAAACAGTCATA
ACAAGCCATGAAAACCGCCACTGCGCCGTTACCACCGCTGCGTTCGGTCAAGGTTCTGGACCAGTTGCGT
GAGCGCATACGCTACTTGCATTACAGTTTACGAACCGAACAGGCTTATGTCAACTGGGTTCGTGCCTTCA
TCCGTTTCCACGGTGTGCGTCACCCGGCAACCTTGGGCAGCAGCGAAGTCGAGGCATTTCTGTCCTGGCT
GGCGAACGAGCGCAAGGTTTCGGTCTCCACGCATCGTCAGGCATTGGCGGCCTTGCTGTTCTTCTACGGC
AAGGTGCTGTGCACGGATCTGCCCTGGCTTCAGGAGATCGGAAGACCTCGGCCGTCGCGGCGCTTGCCGG
TGGTGCTGACCCCGGATGAAGTGGTTCGCATCCTCGGTTTTCTGGAAGGCGAGCATCGTTTGTTCGCCCA
GGACTCTAGCTATAGTTCTAGTGGTTGGCTACGTATACTCCGGAATATTAATAG
