>Addgene plasmid #98224 | NUDT17 (NUDT17A-c014) | depositor partial sequence | sequence record 180080 | insert
CCATGGGCCACCATCATCATCATCATTCTTCTGGTGTGGATAACAAGTTCAACAAGGAGCGTCGAAGAGC
TCGCCGTGAAATTCGCCATCTGCCGAACCTGAACCGCGAACAGCGTCGCGCATTTATTCGCAGCCTGCGC
GATGATCCGAGCCAGAGCGCGAACCTGCTGGCGGAAGCGAAGAAGCTGAACGATGCGCAGCCGAAGGGTA
CAGAGAACCTGTACTTCCAATCCATGGCTGAAGTGCGTGTTCAACTGCTGCTGTCCCGTCGCCCGGAAAG
CGTGTCGTTTGCTCGTAGCGTTTGTGGTCTGCTGGGTGCGGGCCCGGGTCTGGGCACCTGGCCGATTCAT
TGCAGCCTGAAACGTGGTCGCCTGGTTCTGAGCTCTCGTCCGTTTCCGGGCGCATCTGCTCGTCTGCCGC
TGCAACGTCCGCCGTTTTGTCCGTTCGCAGCACTGGAAGAACGTCCGCGTGTCCCGGGTGCAGAACTGCC
GACCGATCGTGGTGTGGACCTGGGCGTGGCAGTTATCCTGCAGAGTTCCGATAAAACCGTGCTGCTGACG
CGTCGCGCACGTACGCTGTCAGTCTCGCCGAACCTGTGGGTGCCGCCGGGCGGTCATGTTGAACTGGAAG
AAGAACTGCTGGACGGCGGTCTGCGCGAACTGTGGGAAGAATCAGGTCTGCACCTGCCGCAAGGCCAGTT
CTCGTGGGTTCCGCTGGGTCTGTGGGAAAGTGCATATCCGCCGCGTCTGTCCTGGGGCCTGCCGAAATAT
CATCACATTGTGCTGTACCTGCTGGTTATCAGCCAGGAATCTCAGCAACAGCTGCAAGCACGCATTCAGC
CGAACCCGAATGAAGTTAGTGCTCTGATGTGGCTGACCCCGGATGTTGCAGCTGCAGTCGCAGCAGCTGA
AGACGGTACCGAAACGCCGGGTCTGCTGCCGCAGGATCTGCCGCCGAGCGTCCTGGCAGTGGAACTGGAA
GAAGACGGTCGTGCCCGCCCGCTGGTTCTGCATATGAGTACCCTGCTGCGTATGATCCCGACGATGGCAG
AAGATAAAGAACGCGTCTCCACCGGTACGAAATTTGCTCTGAAACTGTGGCTGCAACACCTGGGTCGTAC
CCCGCCGCCGTGCAAATCTGCAGCATACCTGGATCCGGGTCCGGCAAAAGAAGAATGGAACATGGACCCG
CTGCCGCCGAATCAGGGTAGCGGCAAATGACAGTAAAGGTGGATACGGATCCGAATTCGAGCTCCGTCGA
CAAGCTT
